>Addgene plasmid #134552 | YFP-Sp100A(K297A)-C1 | addgene full sequence | sequence record 264204 | Addgene NGS Result
CGTTACATAACTTACGGTAAATGGCCCGCCTGGCTGACCGCCCAACGACCCCCGCCCATTGACGTCAATA
ATGACGTATGTTCCCATAGTAACGCCAATAGGGACTTTCCATTGACGTCAATGGGTGGAGTATTTACGGT
AAACTGCCCACTTGGCAGTACATCAAGTGTATCATATGCCAAGTACGCCCCCTATTGACGTCAATGACGG
TAAATGGCCCGCCTGGCATTATGCCCAGTACATGACCTTATGGGACTTTCCTACTTGGCAGTACATCTAC
GTATTAGTCATCGCTATTACCATGGTGATGCGGTTTTGGCAGTACATCAATGGGCGTGGATAGCGGTTTG
ACTCACGGGGATTTCCAAGTCTCCACCCCATTGACGTCAATGGGAGTTTGTTTTGGCACCAAAATCAACG
GGACTTTCCAAAATGTCGTAACAACTCCGCCCCATTGACGCAAATGGGCGGTAGGCGTGTACGGTGGGAG
GTCTATATAAGCAGAGCTGGTTTAGTGAACCGTCAGATCCGCTAGCGCTACCGGTCGCCACCATGGTGAG
CAAGGGCGAGGAGCTGTTCACCGGGGTGGTGCCCATCCTGGTCGAGCTGGACGGCGACGTAAACGGCCAC
AAGTTCAGCGTGTCCGGCGAGGGCGAGGGCGATGCCACCTACGGCAAGCTGACCCTGAAGTTCATCTGCA
CCACCGGCAAGCTGCCCGTGCCCTGGCCCACCCTCGTGACCACCTTCGGCTACGGCCTGAAGTGCTTCGC
CCGCTACCCCGACCACATGAAGCAGCACGACTTCTTCAAGTCCGCCATGCCCGAAGGCTACGTCCAGGAG
CGCACCATCTTCTTCAAGGACGACGGCAACTACAAGACCCGCGCCGAGGTGAAGTTCGAGGGCGACACCC
TGGTGAACCGCATCGAGCTGAAGGGCATCGACTTCAAGGAGGACGGCAACATCCTGGGGCACAAGCTGGA
GTACAACTACAACAGCCACAACGTCTATATCATGGCCGACAAGCAGAAGAACGGCATCAAGGTGAACTTC
AAGATCCGCCACAACATCGAGGACGGCAGCGTGCAGCTCGCCGACCACTACCAGCAGAACACCCCCATCG
GCGACGGCCCCGTGCTGCTGCCCGACAACCACTACCTGAGCTACCAGTCCAAGCTGAGCAAAGACCCCAA
CGAGAAGCGCGATCACATGGTCCTGCTGGAGTTCGTGACCGCCGCCGGGATCACTCACGGCATGGACGAG
CTGTACAAGTCCGGACTCAGATCTCGAGCTCAAGCTTCGAATTCTGCAGTCGACGGTACCGCGGGCCCGG
GATCTATGGCAGGTGGAGGCGGCGACCTGAGCACCAGGAGGCTGAATGAATGTATTTCACCAGTAGCAAA
TGAGATGAACCATCTTCCTGCACACAGCCACGATTTGCAAAGGATGTTCACGGAAGACCAGGGTGTAGAT
GACAGGTTGCTCTATGACATTGTATTCAAGCACTTCAAAAGAAATAAGGTGGAGATTTCAAATGCAATAA
AAAAGACATTTCCATTCCTCGAGGGCCTCCGTGATCGTGATCTCATCACAAATAAAATGTTTGAAGATTC
TCAAGATTCTTGTAGAAACCTGGTCCCTGTACAGAGAGTGGTGTACAATGTTCTTAGTGAACTGGAGAAG
ACATTTAACCTGCCAGTTCTGGAAGCACTGTTCAGCGATGTCAACATGCAGGAATACCCCGATTTAATTC
ACATTTATAAAGGCTTTGAAAATGTAATCCATGACAAATTGCCTCTCCAAGAAAGTGAAGAAGAAGAGAG
GGAGGAGAGGTCTGGCCTCCAACTAAGTCTTGAACAAGGAACTGGTGAAAACTCTTTTCGAAGCCTGACT
TGGCCACCTTCGGGTTCCCCATCTCATGCTGGTACAACCCCACCTGAAAATGGACTCTCAGAGCACCCCT
GTGAAACAGAACAGATAAATGCAAAGAGAAAAGATACAACCAGTGACAAAGATGATTCGCTAGGAAGCCA
ACAAACAAATGAACAATGTGCTCAAAAGGCTGAGCCAACAGAGTCCTGCGAACAAATTGCTGTCCAAGTG
AATAATGGGGATGCTGGAAGGGAGATGCCCTGCCCGTTGCCCTGTGATGAAGAAAGCCCAGAGGCAGAGC
TACACAACCATGGAATCCAAATTAATTCCTGTTCTGTGCGACTGGTGGATATAAGAAAGGAAAAGCCATT
TTCTAATTCAAGAGTTGAGTGCCAAGCCCAAGCAAGAACTCATCATAACCAGGCATCTGACATAATAGTC
ATCAGCAGTGAGGACTCTGAAGGATCCACTGACGTTGATGAGCCCTTAGAAGTCTTCATCTCAGCACCGA
GAAGCGAACCAGTCATTAATAATGACAACCCTTTAGAATCAAATGATGAAAAGGAGGGCCAAGAAGCCAC
TTGCTCACGACCCCAGATTGTACCAGAGCCCATGGATTTCAGAAAATTATCTACATTCAGAGAAAGTTTT
AAGAAAAGAGTGATAGGACAAGACCACGACTTTTCAGAATCCAGTGAGGAGGAGGCGCCCGCAGAAGCCT
CAAGCGGGGCACTGAGAAGCAAGCATGGTGAGAAGGCTCCTATGACTTCTAGAAGTACATCTACTTGGAG
AATACCCAGCAGGAAGAGACGTTTCAGCAGTAGTGACTTTTCAGACCTGAGTAATGGAGAAGAGCTTCAG
GAAACCTGCAGCTCATCCCTAAGAAGAGGGTCAGGTAAAGAAGATTAGGCTAGATAACTGATCATAATCA
GCCATACCACATTTGTAGAGGTTTTACTTGCTTTAAAAAACCTCCCACACCTCCCCCTGAACCTGAAACA
TAAAATGAATGCAATTGTTGTTGTTAACTTGTTTATTGCAGCTTATAATGGTTACAAATAAAGCAATAGC
ATCACAAATTTCACAAATAAAGCATTTTTTTCACTGCATTCTAGTTGTGGTTTGTCCAAACTCATCAATG
TATCTTAAGGCGTAAATTGTAAGCGTTAATATTTTGTTAAAATTCGCGTTAAATTTTTGTTAAATCAGCT
CATTTTTTAACCAATAGGCCGAAATCGGCAAAATCCCTTATAAATCAAAAGAATAGACCGAGATAGGGT
[37 nt withheld, positions 3150-3186]
AAAGAACGTGGACTCCAACGTCAAAGG
[49 nt withheld, positions 3214-3262]
T
[91 nt withheld, positions 3264-3354]
G
[124 nt withheld, positions 3356-3479]
CAGGTGGCACTTTTCGGGGAAATGTGCGCGGAACCCCTATTTGTTTATTTTTCTAAATACATTCAAATAT
GTATCCGCTCATGAGACAATAACCCTGATAAATGCTTCAATAATATTGAAAAAGGAAGAGTCCTGAGGCG
GAAAGAACCAGCTGTGGAATGTGTGTCAGTTAGGGTGTGGAAAGTCCCCAGGCTCCCCAGCAGGCAGAAG
TATGCAAAGCATGCATCTCAATTAGTCAGCAACCAGGTGTGGAAAGTCCCCAGGCTCCCCAGCAGGCAGA
AGTATGCAAAGCATGCATCTCAATTAGTCAGCAACCATAGTCCCGCCCCTAACTCCGCCCATCCCGCCCC
TAACTCCGCCCAGTTCCGCCCATTCTCCGCCCCATGGCTGACTAATTTTTTTTATTTATGCAGAGGCCGA
GGCCGCCTCGGCCTCTGAGCTATTCCAGAAGTAGTGAGGAGGCTTTTTTGGAGGCCTAGGCTTTTGCAAA
GATCGATCAAGAGACAGGATGAGGATCGTTTCGCATGATTGAACAAGATGGATTGCACGCAGGTTCTCCG
GCCGCTTGGGTGGAGAGGCTATTCGGCTATGACTGGGCACAACAGACAATCGGCTGCTCTGATGCCGCCG
TGTTCCGGCTGTCAGCGCAGGGGCGCCCGGTTCTTTTTGTCAAGACCGACCTGTCCGGTGCCCTGAATGA
ACTGCAAGACGAGGCAGCGCGGCTATCGTGGCTGGCCACGACGGGCGTTCCTTGCGCAGCTGTGCTCGAC
GTTGTCACTGAAGCGGGAAGGGACTGGCTGCTATTGGGCGAAGTGCCGGGGCAGGATCTCCTGTCATCTC
ACCTTGCTCCTGCCGAGAAAGTATCCATCATGGCTGATGCAATGCGGCGGCTGCATACGCTTGATCCGGC
TACCTGCCCATTCGACCACCAAGCGAAACATCGCATCGAGCGAGCACGTACTCGGATGGAAGCCGGTCTT
GTCGATCAGGATGATCTGGACGAAGAGCATCAGGGGCTCGCGCCAGCCGAACTGTTCGCCAGGCTCAAGG
CGAGCATGCCCGACGGCGAGGATCTCGTCGTGACCCATGGCGATGCCTGCTTGCCGAATATCATGGTGGA
AAATGGCCGCTTTTCTGGATTCATCGACTGTGGCCGGCTGGGTGTGGCGGACCGCTATCAGGACATAGCG
TTGGCTACCCGTGATATTGCTGAAGAGCTTGGCGGCGAATGGGCTGACCGCTTCCTCGTGCTTTACGGTA
TCGCCGCTCCCGATTCGCAGCGCATCGCCTTCTATCGCCTTCTTGACGAGTTCTTCTGAGCGGGACTCTG
GGGTTCGAAATGACCGACCAAGCGACGCCCAACCTGCCATCACGAGATTTCGATTCCACCGCCGCCTTCT
ATGAAAGGTTGGGCTTCGGAATCGTTTTCCGGGACGCCGGCTGGATGATCCTCCAGCGCGGGGATCTCAT
GCTGGAGTTCTTCGCCCACCCTAGGGGGAGGCTAACTGAAACACGGAAGGAGACAATACCGGAAGGAACC
CGCGCTATGACGGCAATAAAAAGACAGAATAAAACGCACGGTGTTGGGTCGTTTGTTCATAAACGCGGGG
TTCGGTCCCAGGGCTGGCACTCTGTCGATACCCCACCGAGACCCCATTGGGGCCAATACGCCCGCGTTTC
TTCCTTTTCCCCACCCCACCCCCCAAGTTCGGGTGAAGGCCCAGGGCTCGCAGCCAACGTCGGGGCGGCA
GGCCCTGCCATAGCCTCAGGTTACTCATATATACTTTAGATTGATTTAAAACTTCATTTTTAATTTAAAA
GGATCTAGGTGAAGATCCTTTTTGATAATCTCATGACCAAAATCCCTTAACGTGAGTTTTCGTTCCACTG
AGCGTCAGACCCCGTAGAAAAGATCAAAGGATCTTCTTGAGATCCTTTTTTTCTGCGCGTAATCTGCTGC
TTGCAAACAAAAAAACCACCGCTACCAGCGGTGGTTTGTTTGCCGGATCAAGAGCTACCAACTCTTTTTC
CGAAGGTAACTGGCTTCAGCAGAGCGCAGATACCAAATACTGTTCTTCTAGTGTAGCCGTAGTTAGGCCA
CCACTTCAAGAACTCTGTAGCACCGCCTACATACCTCGCTCTGCTAATCCTGTTACCAGTGGCTGCTGCC
AGTGGCGATAAGTCGTGTCTTACCGGGTTGGACTCAAGACGATAGTTACCGGATAAGGCGCAGCGGTCGG
GCTGAACGGGGGGTTCGTGCACACAGCCCAGCTTGGAGCGAACGACCTACACCGAACTGAGATACCTACA
GCGTGAGCTATGAGAAAGCGCCACGCTTCCCGAAGGGAGAAAGGCGGACAGGTATCCGGTAAGCGGCAGG
GTCGGAACAGGAGAGCGCACGAGGGAGCTTCCAGGGGGAAACGCCTGGTATCTTTATAGTCCTGTCGGGT
TTCGCCACCTCTGACTTGAGCGTCGATTTTTGTGATGCTCGTCAGGGGGGCGGAGCCTATGGAAAAACGC
CAGCAACGCGGCCTTTTTACGGTTCCTGGCCTTTTGCTGGCCTTTTGCTCACATGTTCTTTCCTGCGTTA
TCCCCTGATTCTGTGGATAACCGTATTACCGCCATGCATTAGTTATTAATAGTAATCAATTACGGGGTCA
TTAGTTCATAGCCCATATATGGAGTTCCG
Features (pLannotate 1.2.2; 16 found; start..end, strand, type, name):
      1..304     +  enhancer       CMV enhancer: human cytomegalovirus immediate early enhancer
    305..508     +  promoter       CMV promoter: human cytomegalovirus (CMV) immediate early promoter
    553..1270    +  CDS            mEYFP (fragment): enhanced YFP with monomerizing A206K mutation (Zacharias et al., 2002) mammalian codon-optimized
   1270..1334    +  misc_feature   MCS: multiple cloning site
   1336..2772    +  CDS            SP100 (fragment): SP100_HUMAN - Experimental evidence at protein level: Swiss-Prot protein existence level 1. Together with PML, this tumor suppressor is a major constituent of the PML bodies, a subnuclear organelle involved in a large number of physiological processes including cell growth, differentiation and apoptosis. Functions as a transcriptional coactivator of ETS1 and ETS2 according to PubMed:11909962. Under certain conditions, it may also act as a corepressor of ETS1 preventing its binding to DNA according to PubMed:15247905. Through the regulation of ETS1 it may play a role in angiogenesis, controllin
   2789..2873    +  CDS            large T antigen (fragment): large T antigen from SV40 (simian virus 40)
   2896..3017    +  polyA_signal   SV40 poly(A) signal: SV40 polyadenylation signal
   3051..3479    -  rep_origin     f1 ori (sequence partly withheld): f1 bacteriophage origin of replication; arrow indicates direction of (+) strand synthesis
   3506..3610    +  promoter       AmpR promoter: bla
   3612..3969    +  promoter       SV40 promoter: SV40 enhancer and early promoter
   4004..4798    +  CDS            NeoR/KanR: aminoglycoside phosphotransferase from Tn5; aph(3')-II (or nptII); confers resistance to neomycin, kanamycin, and G418 (Geneticin®)
   4819..4971    +  CDS            ble (fragment): BLE_KLEPN - Experimental evidence at protein level: Swiss-Prot protein existence level 1. Binding protein with a strong affinity to the bleomycin family of antibiotics. Binds to CL990; an antimitotic-antibiotic compound. From Klebsiella pneumoniae.
   5030..5077    +  polyA_signal   HSV TK poly(A) signal: herpes simplex virus thymidine kinase polyadenylation signal (Cole and Stacy, 1985)
   5168..5184    -  polyA_signal   bGH poly(A) signal (fragment): bovine growth hormone polyadenylation signal
   5406..5994    +  rep_origin     ori: high-copy-number ColE1/pMB1/pBR322/pUC origin of replication
   6109..6168    +  enhancer       CMV enhancer (fragment): human cytomegalovirus immediate early enhancer
