[The description below was written by a language model from this plasmid's Addgene catalogue record and pLannotate feature annotations shown in this document.]
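Description:
YFP-Sp100A(K297A)-C1 is a mammalian expression plasmid built on the Clontech pEYFP-C1 backbone that produces human Sp100A fused at its N terminus to yellow fluorescent protein. The sequenced construct is about 6.2 kb. Transcription is driven by the human cytomegalovirus immediate-early enhancer and promoter. The YFP coding region (annotated as matching a monomeric A206K EYFP variant) reads through the remnant of the multiple cloning site into an SP100 open reading frame of roughly 1.4 kb and terminates at an SV40 polyadenylation signal. The insert was placed between BamHI and XbaI sites, both destroyed during cloning. Short matches to SV40 large T antigen, ble and bGH poly(A) in the feature table are most likely annotation fragments of backbone sequence rather than functional elements.

The plasmid replicates in E. coli from a high-copy pUC-type origin and also carries an f1 origin. A single Tn5 aminoglycoside phosphotransferase gene serves both hosts. A bacterial bla-type promoter drives it for kanamycin selection, while the SV40 early promoter and an HSV TK poly(A) signal support G418 selection of stably transfected mammalian cells.

Sp100 is a major component of PML nuclear bodies, and the mutated lysine 297 lies in its SUMO site, so the construct should allow live or fixed-cell imaging of an Sp100A variant altered at that site. The associated work concerns Sp100A's role in chromatin decondensation at a CMV promoter-regulated transcription site. The record is internally inconsistent about the substitution: the name and purpose give K297A, whereas the mutation field gives K297R, and the feature table does not resolve which is present.
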