Addgene plasmid #134552: YFP-Sp100A(K297A)-C1
Purpose: Expresses YFP-Sp100A fusion protein with a K297A mutation
Depositing lab: Susan Janicki. Depositing organization: Wistar Institute. Publication: Sp100A promotes chromatin decondensation at a CMV-promoter regulated transcription site. Newhart A, Negorev DG, Rafalska-Metcalf IU, Yang T, Maul GG, Janicki SM. Mol Biol Cell. 2013 Mar 13. 10.1091/mbc.E12-09-0669 PubMed 23485562.
Backbone
  Vector backbone: pEYFP-C1
  Backbone manufacturer: Clontech
  Backbone size w/o insert (bp): 4700
  Vector type: Mammalian Expression
  Selectable markers: Neomycin (select with G418)
Growth in bacteria
  Bacterial resistance: Kanamycin, 50 μg/mL
  Growth temperature: 37°C
  Growth strain: DH5alpha
  Copy number: High Copy
Gene/Insert
  Gene/Insert name: Sp100A(K297A)
  Species: H. sapiens (human)
  Mutation: K297R point mutation in the SUMO site
  Promoter: CMV
  Tag / fusion protein: YFP (N terminal on backbone)
  Cloning method: Restriction Enzyme; 5′ cloning site BamHIHI (destroyed during cloning); 3′ cloning site XbaI (destroyed during cloning)
  Sequencing primers: 5′ EGFP-C; 3′ SV40pA-R
Resource information
  A portion of this plasmid was derived from a plasmid made by: Gerd Maul
Terms and licenses: Academic/Nonprofit Terms; Industry Terms: Not Available to Industry
How to cite: YFP-Sp100A(K297A)-C1 was a gift from Susan Janicki (Addgene plasmid # 134552 ; http://n2t.net/addgene:134552 ; RRID:Addgene_134552)
